>Addgene plasmid #191598 | E3_pENTR_L3-L2_NN_G1397-DddtoxA-N | addgene full sequence | sequence record 379209 | Addgene NGS Result
TACGCAAACCGCCTCTCCCCGCGCGTTGGCCGATTCATTAATGCAGCTGGCACGACAGGTTTCCCGACTG
GAAAGCGGGCAGTGAGCGCAACGCAATTAATACGCGTACCGCTAGCCAGGAAGAGTTTGTAGAAACGCAA
AAAGGCCATCCGTCAGGATGGCCTTCTGCTTAGTTTGATGCCTGGCAGTTTATGGCGGGCGTCCTGCCCG
CCACCCTCCGGGCCGTTGCTTCACAACGTTCAAATCCGCTCCCGGCGGATTTGTCCTACTCAGGAGAGCG
TTCACCGACAAACAACAGATAAAACGAAAGGCCCAGTCTTCCGACTGAGCCTTTCGTTTTATTTGATGCC
TGGCAGTTCCCTACTCTCGCGTTAACGCTAGCATGGATGTTTTCCCAGTCACGACGTTGTAAAACGACGG
CCAGTCTTAAGCTCGGGCCCCAAATAATGATTTTATTTTGACTGATAGTGACCTGTTCGTTGCAACAAAT
TGATGAGCAATGCTTTTTTATAATGCCAACTTTGTATAATAAAGTTGATAAGGAGACCGCCGCTGCCAAG
TTCGAGAGACAGCACATGGACAGCATCGATATCGCCGATCTACGCACGCTCGGCTACAGCCAGCAGCAAC
AGGAGAAGATCAAACCGAAGGTTCGTTCGACAGTGGCGCAGCACCACGAGGCACTGGTCGGCCACGGGTT
TACACACGCGCACATCGTTGCGTTAAGCCAACACCCGGCAGCGTTAGGGACCGTCGCTGTCAAGTATCAG
GACATGATCGCAGCGTTGCCAGAGGCGACACACGAAGCGATCGTTGGCGTCGGCAAACAGTGGTCCGGCG
CACGCGCTCTGGAGGCCTTGCTCACGGTGGCGGGAGAGTTGAGAGGTCCACCGTTACAGTTGGACACAGG
CCAACTTCTCAAGATTGCAAAACGTGGCGGCGTGACCGCAGTGGAGGCAGTGCATGCATGGCGCAATGCA
CTGACGGGTGCCCCGCTCAAGGAGACGGGCGCCGCTACAGGGCGCGTCCCATTCGCCATTCAGGCTGCGC
AACTGTTGGGAAGGGCGATCGGTGCGGGCCTCTTCGCTATTACGCCAGCTGGCGAAAGGGGGATGTGCTG
CAAGGCGATTAAGTTGGGTAACGCCAGGGTTTTCCCAGTCACGACGTTGTAAAACGACGGCCAGTGAGCG
CGCGTAATACGACTCACTATAGGGCGAATTGGGTACCGGGCCCCCCCTCGAGGTCCTCCAGCTTTTGTTC
CCTTTAGTGAGGGTTAATTGCGCGCTTGGCGTAATCATGGTCATAGCTGTTTCCTGTGTGAAATTGTTAT
CCGCTCACAATTCCACACAACATACGAGCCGGAAGCATAAAGTGTAAAGCCTGGGGTGCCTAATGAGTGA
GCTAACTCACATTAATTGCGTTGCGCTCACTGCCCGCTTTCCACCGGTCGTCTCCACCCCTGAGCAGGTA
GTGGCTATTGCATCCAACAACGGGGGCAGACCCGCACTGGAGTCAATTGTTGCCCAGTTATCTCGCCCTG
ATCCGGCGTTGGCCGCGTTGACCAACGACCACCTCGTCGCCTTGGCCTGCCTCGGCGGGCGTCCTGCGCT
GGATGCAGTGAAAAAGGGATTGGGGGGGTCTGGATCGTATGCTTTAGGACCGTATCAGATCTCAGCTCCA
CAATTGCCTGCATATAACGGACAAACTGTTGGGACCTTTTACTACGTTAACGATGCTGGTGGATTGGAGT
CCAAAGTGTTCTCTTCTGGTGGCCCAACTCCATATCCCAATTATGCGAATGCAGGCCATGTTGAAGGTCA
ATCAGCCCTATTCATGAGAGATAACGGAATAAGTGAAGGACTGGTGTTTCACAACAATCCAGAAGGTACT
TGTGGATTTTGCGTAAACATGACTGAGACACTTCTCCCAGAAAATGCCAAGATGACAGTTGTACCTCCTG
AAGGTTCTGGTGGATCGACAAACCTTTCAGACATTATCGAGAAAGAGACAGGCAAACAGCTAGTGATTCA
AGAGTCCATTCTCATGCTTCCCGAAGAAGTTGAGGAAGTCATTGGGAATAAGCCGGAAAGTGACATACTC
GTTCATACGGCTTACGATGAGAGCACGGATGAGAATGTCATGTTGCTTACCAGTGATGCACCTGAATACA
AACCTTGGGCTTTAGTCATCCAGGACAGCAATGGTGAGAACAAGATCAAGATGCTGTGATAACTCGAGCG
ATCCTCTAGAACCCAGCTTTCTTGTACAAAGTTGGCATTATAAGAAAGCATTGCTTATCAATTTGTTGCA
ACGAACAGGTCACTATCAGTCAAAATAAAATCATTATTTGCCATCCAGCTGCAGGGCGGCCGCGATATCC
CCTATAGTGAGTCGTATTACATGGTCATAGCTGTTTCCTGGCAGCTCTGGCCCGTGTCTCAAAATCTCTG
ATGTTACATTGCACAAGATAAAAATATATCATCATGAACAATAAAACTGTCTGCTTACATAAACAGTAAT
ACAAGGGGTGTTATGAGCCATATTCAACGGGAAACGTCGAGGCCGCGATTAAATTCCAACATGGATGCTG
ATTTATATGGGTATAAATGGGCTCGCGATAATGTCGGGCAATCAGGTGCGACAATCTATCGCTTGTATGG
GAAGCCCGATGCGCCAGAGTTGTTTCTGAAACATGGCAAAGGTAGCGTTGCCAATGATGTTACAGATGAG
ATGGTCAGACTAAACTGGCTGACGGAATTTATGCCTCTTCCGACCATCAAGCATTTTATCCGTACTCCTG
ATGATGCATGGTTACTCACCACTGCGATCCCCGGAAAAACAGCATTCCAGGTATTAGAAGAATATCCTGA
TTCAGGTGAAAATATTGTTGATGCGCTGGCAGTGTTCCTGCGCCGGTTGCATTCGATTCCTGTTTGTAAT
TGTCCTTTTAACAGCGATCGCGTATTTCGCCTTGCTCAGGCGCAATCACGAATGAATAACGGTTTGGTTG
ATGCGAGTGATTTTGATGACGAGCGTAATGGCTGGCCTGTTGAACAAGTCTGGAAAGAAATGCATAAACT
TTTGCCATTCTCACCGGATTCAGTCGTCACTCATGGTGATTTCTCACTTGATAACCTTATTTTTGACGAG
GGGAAATTAATAGGTTGTATTGATGTTGGACGAGTCGGAATCGCAGACCGATACCAGGATCTTGCCATCC
TATGGAACTGCCTCGGTGAGTTTTCTCCTTCATTACAGAAACGGCTTTTTCAAAAATATGGTATTGATAA
TCCTGATATGAATAAATTGCAGTTTCATTTGATGCTCGATGAGTTTTTCTAATCAGAATTGGTTAATTGG
TTGTAACACTGGCAGAGCATTACGCTGACTTGACGGGACGGCGCAAGCTCATGACCAAAATCCCTTAACG
TGAGTTACGCGTCGTTCCACTGAGCGTCAGACCCCGTAGAAAAGATCAAAGGATCTTCTTGAGATCCTTT
TTTTCTGCGCGTAATCTGCTGCTTGCAAACAAAAAAACCACCGCTACCAGCGGTGGTTTGTTTGCCGGAT
CAAGAGCTACCAACTCTTTTTCCGAAGGTAACTGGCTTCAGCAGAGCGCAGATACCAAATACTGTTCTTC
TAGTGTAGCCGTAGTTAGGCCACCACTTCAAGAACTCTGTAGCACCGCCTACATACCTCGCTCTGCTAAT
CCTGTTACCAGTGGCTGCTGCCAGTGGCGATAAGTCGTGTCTTACCGGGTTGGACTCAAGACGATAGTTA
CCGGATAAGGCGCAGCGGTCGGGCTGAACGGGGGGTTCGTGCACACAGCCCAGCTTGGAGCGAACGACCT
ACACCGAACTGAGATACCTACAGCGTGAGCTATGAGAAAGCGCCACGCTTCCCGAAGGGAGAAAGGCGGA
CAGGTATCCGGTAAGCGGCAGGGTCGGAACAGGAGAGCGCACGAGGGAGCTTCCAGGGGGAAACGCCTGG
TATCTTTATAGTCCTGTCGGGTTTCGCCACCTCTGACTTGAGCGTCGATTTTTGTGATGCTCGTCAGGGG
GGCGGAGCCTATGGAAAAACGCCAGCAACGCGGCCTTTTTACGGTTCCTGGCCTTTTGCTGGCCTTTTGC
TCACATGTTCTTTCCTGCGTTATCCCCTGATTCTGTGGATAACCGTATTACCGCCTTTGAGTGAGCTGAT
ACCGCTCGCCACAGCCGAACGACCGAGCGCAGCGAGTCAGTGAGCGAGGAAGCGGAAGAGCGCCCAA
Features (pLannotate 1.2.2; 21 found; start..end, strand, type, name):
    140..167     -  terminator     rrnB T2 terminator: transcription terminator T2 from the E. coli rrnB gene
    299..342     +  terminator     rrnB T1 terminator: Escherichia coli rrnB; transcription terminator T1 from the E. coli rrnB gene
    389..425     -  CDS            lacZα (fragment): LacZα fragment of β-galactosidase; lacZ fragment
    442..537     +  protein_bind   attL3: mutant version of attL; recombination site for the Gateway® LR reaction LR Clonase™
    597..1007    +  CDS            avrXa10 (fragment): AVX10_XANOO - Experimental evidence at protein level: Swiss-Prot protein existence level 1. Avirulence protein. Induces the hypersensitive response (HR)in rice plants carrying the resistance gene Xa10. Activity depends on the presence of the core repeat domains; replacement with repeat domains from other proteins (AvrBs3 of X.euvesicatoria (AC P14727) or AvrXa7 of this organism) does not elicit the HR. Probably acts as a transcription factor in its host plant (rice) to induce plant resistance or disease. From Xanthomonas oryzae pv. oryzae.
   1009..1027    -  rep_origin     f1 ori (fragment): f1 bacteriophage origin of replication; arrow indicates direction of (+) strand synthesis
   1032..1187    -  CDS            lacZα (fragment): LacZα fragment of β-galactosidase; lacZ fragment
   1195..1213    +  promoter       T7 promoter: promoter for bacteriophage T7 RNA polymerase
   1222..1245    -  misc_feature   MCS (fragment): pBluescript multiple cloning site
   1261..1279    -  promoter       T3 promoter: promoter for bacteriophage T3 RNA polymerase
   1324..1340    -  protein_bind   lac operator: The lac repressor binds to the lac operator to inhibit transcription in E. coli. This inhibition can be relieved by adding lactose or isopropyl-β-D-thiogalactopyranoside (IPTG). lac repressor encoded by lacI
   1348..1378    -  promoter       lac promoter: promoter for the E. coli lac operon
   1393..1414    -  protein_bind   CAP binding site: CAP binding activates transcription in the presence of cAMP. E. coli catabolite activator protein
   1513..1632    +  CDS            avrBs3 (fragment): AVRB3_XANEU - Experimental evidence at protein level: Swiss-Prot protein existence level 1. Avirulence protein. Acts as a transcription factor in C.annuum plants. In susceptible plants lacking the Bs3 resistance gene induces expression of a number of genes, including genes homologous to a family of auxin-induced genes, alpha-expansin genes, pectate lyase, anthocyanidin glucoside rhamnosyl transferase and at least one transcription factor, UPA20. Their expression leads to plant hypertrophy in mesophyll cells, probably mainly mediated by UPA20 (PubMed:17962565). In resistant plants induces the h
   1633..1968    +  CDS            dddA (fragment): DDDA_BURC1 - Experimental evidence at protein level: Swiss-Prot protein existence level 1. Toxic component of a toxin-immunity protein module, which functions as a cellular contact-dependent growth inhibition (CDI) system. CDI modules allow bacteria to communicate with and inhibit the growth of closely related neighboring bacteria in a contact-dependent fashion. Bacteria that have this module inhibit or kill bacteria without it, giving them a growth advantage. Probably specifically inhibited by cognate immunity protein DddI (Probable). The C-terminal 163 residue fragment has double-stranded DN
   1978..2226    +  CDS            UGI: UNGI_BPPB2 - Experimental evidence at protein level: Swiss-Prot protein existence level 1. This protein binds specifically and reversibly to the host uracil-DNA glycosylase, preventing removal of uracil residues from PBS2 DNA by the host uracil-excision repair system. From Bacillus phage PBS2 (Bacteriophage PBS2).
   2251..2350    -  protein_bind   attL2: mutant version of attL; recombination site for the Gateway® LR reaction LR Clonase™
   2381..2399    -  promoter       T7 promoter: promoter for bacteriophage T7 RNA polymerase
   2533..3342    +  CDS            KanR: aminoglycoside phosphotransferase; aph(3')-Ia; confers resistance to kanamycin in bacteria or G418 (Geneticin®) in eukaryotes
   3489..4077    +  rep_origin     ori: high-copy-number ColE1/pMB1/pBR322/pUC origin of replication
   4260..85      +  CDS            lacI (fragment) (across the origin): lac repressor; lacI; The lac repressor binds to the lac operator to inhibit transcription in E. coli. This inhibition can be relieved by adding lactose or isopropyl-β-D-thiogalactopyranoside (IPTG).
