[The description below was written by a language model from this plasmid's Addgene catalogue record and pLannotate feature annotations shown in this document.]
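Description:
E3_pENTR_L3-L2_NN_G1397-DddtoxA-N is a 4.3 kb MultiSite Gateway entry clone (position 3, flanked by attL3 and attL2) used to assemble ptpTALECD vectors, the TALE-based cytidine deaminases developed for targeted base editing of the plastid genome in Arabidopsis thaliana. It is a bacterial cloning intermediate rather than an expression plasmid. It replicates from a high-copy ColE1/pUC-type origin and is selected with kanamycin through an aph(3')-Ia KanR gene. rrnB T1 and T2 terminators lie upstream of the attL3 site, as is typical of pENTR-type backbones. The catalogue lists the backbone as "PINII" without further explanation.

Between the att sites lies a synthetic open reading frame scaffold for one "hand" of the editor. An N-terminal TALE segment (annotated by homology to AvrXa10) and a C-terminal TALE segment (AvrBs3 homology), both from platinum TALEN, are followed by one half of the DddA double-stranded DNA cytidine deaminase domain from Burkholderia cenocepacia. The name indicates the N-terminal half of a split at G1397. The frame ends with the phage PBS2 uracil glycosylase inhibitor (UGI), which blocks excision of the uracil produced by deamination.

The two TALE termini are separated by a lac promoter/operator–lacZα cassette with pBluescript-derived MCS, T7 and T3 elements. This appears to be a placeholder to be replaced by a custom DNA-binding repeat array, probably with blue/white screening, although the record does not say so explicitly. "NN" in the name likely refers to a repeat-variable diresidue, but this too is not defined. No plant promoter or plastid transit peptide is annotated within the att-flanked region, so these would presumably come from the other entry clones and the destination vector during the LR reaction. Deaminase activity requires pairing with a partner construct carrying the complementary DddA half.
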