Addgene plasmid #191598: E3_pENTR_L3-L2_NN_G1397-DddtoxA-N
Purpose: ptpTALECD vector assembly, Entry clone 3 with attL2 and L3
Depositing lab: Shin-ichi Arimura. Depositing organization: The University of Tokyo. Publication: Targeted base editing in the plastid genome of Arabidopsis thaliana. Nakazato I, Okuno M, Yamamoto H, Tamura Y, Itoh T, Shikanai T, Takanashi H, Tsutsumi N, Arimura SI. Nat Plants. 2021 Jul;7(7):906-913. doi: 10.1038/s41477-021-00954-6. Epub 2021 Jul 1. PubMed 34211131.
Backbone
  Vector backbone: PINII
  Vector type: Other
Growth in bacteria
  Bacterial resistance: Kanamycin, 50 μg/mL
  Growth temperature: 37°C
  Growth strain: DH5alpha
  Copy number: High Copy
Gene/Insert
  Gene/Insert name: C and N termini of platinum TALEN, 1/2 a cytidine deaminase domain of DddA of B. cenocepacia, and a uracil glycosylase inhibitor
  Species: Synthetic
  Cloning method: Ligation Independent Cloning
Terms and licenses: Academic/Nonprofit Terms; Industry Terms: Not Available to Industry
Depositor comments: Multisite Gateway entry vector to express one hand of pTALECD-UGI
How to cite: E3_pENTR_L3-L2_NN_G1397-DddtoxA-N was a gift from Shin-ichi Arimura (Addgene plasmid # 191598 ; http://n2t.net/addgene:191598 ; RRID:Addgene_191598)
